Addgene plasmid #77249: TAOK2 gRNA (BRDN0001148565)
Purpose: 3rd generation lentiviral gRNA plasmid targeting human TAOK2
Depositing lab: John Doench & David Root. Depositing organization: Broad Institute. Publication: Optimized sgRNA design to maximize activity and minimize off-target effects of CRISPR-Cas9. Doench JG, Fusi N, Sullender M, Hegde M, Vaimberg EW, Donovan KF, Smith I, Tothova Z, Wilen C, Orchard R, Virgin HW, Listgarten J, Root DE. Nat Biotechnol. 2016 Jan 18. doi: 10.1038/nbt.3437. PubMed 26780180.
Backbone
  Vector backbone: lentiGuide-Puro
  Backbone manufacturer: Zhang Lab (Addgene plasmid # 52963)
  Vector type: Mammalian Expression, Lentiviral, CRISPR
  Selectable markers: Puromycin
Growth in bacteria
  Bacterial resistance: Ampicillin, 100 μg/mL
  Growth temperature: 37°C
  Growth strain: DH5alpha
  Copy number: High Copy
Gene/Insert
  Gene/Insert name: TAOK2 (alt names: TAOK2; NM_001252043.1)
  gRNA/shRNA sequence: TCAAGACAGACCAACCTCAG
  Species: H. sapiens (human)
  Entrez Gene: TAOK2 (a.k.a. MAP3K17, PSK, PSK1, PSK1-BETA, TAO1, TAO2, Tao2beta)
  Promoter: hU6
  Cloning method: Unknown
  Sequencing primers: 5′ U6-F; 3′ pS2-R
Terms and licenses: Academic/Nonprofit Terms; Industry Terms: Not Available to Industry
Depositor comments: The gRNA was designed to target the following Genbank reference sequence(s): NM_001252043.1,NM_004783.3,NM_016151.3. Note that this plasmid does NOT contain Cas9. It should be used in conjunction with lentiCas9-Blast (Addgene #52962) or otherwise with cell lines already expressing Cas9. Browse the full kinome gRNA library at http://www.addgene.org/pooled-library/broadgpp-human-kinome/ or visit http://www.broadinstitute.org/rnai/public/ for detailed protocols and information.
How to cite: TAOK2 gRNA (BRDN0001148565) was a gift from John Doench & David Root (Addgene plasmid # 77249 ; http://n2t.net/addgene:77249 ; RRID:Addgene_77249)
