[The description below was written by a language model from this plasmid's Addgene catalogue record and pLannotate feature annotations shown in this document.]
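Description:
TAOK2 gRNA (BRDN0001148565) is a third-generation lentiviral single-guide RNA plasmid built on the lentiGuide-Puro backbone and designed to target human TAOK2 (also known as MAP3K17, PSK or TAO2), with the guide chosen against three TAOK2 reference transcripts. The assembled sequence is 8,323 nt. In bacteria it is maintained as a high-copy plasmid through a ColE1/pUC-type origin and selected with ampicillin via the β-lactamase gene. An f1 origin, an SV40 origin, lac regulatory remnants and T7/T3 promoters are also annotated in the backbone.

The lentiviral transfer cassette begins with an RSV promoter fused to a truncated HIV-1 5' LTR, which drives Tat-independent production of the genomic RNA in packaging cells. This is followed by the Ψ packaging signal with a partial gag sequence and the Rev response element for Rev-dependent nuclear export. Downstream, a human U6 RNA polymerase III promoter transcribes the TAOK2-specific spacer joined to the Streptococcus pyogenes Cas9 guide RNA scaffold. A cPPT/CTS element, which aids nuclear import of the viral genome, precedes the EF-1α core promoter and intron A. These drive puromycin N-acetyltransferase for selection of transduced mammalian cells, with a WPRE to enhance transcript expression. The cassette ends in a self-inactivating ΔU3 3' LTR, followed by an SV40 polyadenylation signal.

The plasmid does not encode Cas9, so it must be paired with a separate Cas9 vector such as lentiCas9-Blast or used in cells that already express Cas9. It belongs to a human kinome gRNA collection built using optimized sgRNA design rules and is intended for CRISPR-Cas9 targeting of TAOK2 in human cells.
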