Features (pLannotate 1.2.2; 29 found; start..end, strand, type, name):
     14..80      +  CDS            small t antigen (fragment): SV40 (simian virus 40) small t antigen
    106..317     +  promoter       EF-1α core promoter: core promoter for human elongation factor EF-1α
    318..1256    +  intron         EF-1α intron A: intron upstream of the start codon of human EF-1α
   1278..1877    +  CDS            PuroR (fragment): puromycin N-acetyltransferase; pac from Streptomyces; confers resistance to puromycin
   1893..2481    +  misc_feature   WPRE: woodchuck hepatitis virus posttranscriptional regulatory element
   2532..2551    +  misc_feature   cPPT/CTS (fragment): central polypurine tract and central termination sequence of HIV-1
   2553..2786    +  LTR            3' LTR (ΔU3): self-inactivating 3' long terminal repeat (LTR) from HIV-1
   2864..2985    +  polyA_signal   SV40 poly(A) signal: SV40 polyadenylation signal
   3025..3160    +  rep_origin     SV40 ori: SV40 origin of replication
   3181..3199    -  promoter       T7 promoter: promoter for bacteriophage T7 RNA polymerase
   3207..3362    +  CDS            lacZα (fragment): LacZα fragment of β-galactosidase; lacZ fragment
   3367..3795    +  rep_origin     f1 ori (sequence partly withheld): f1 bacteriophage origin of replication; arrow indicates direction of (+) strand synthesis
   3848..3952    +  promoter       AmpR promoter: bla
   3953..4813    +  CDS            AmpR: β-lactamase; bla; confers resistance to ampicillin, carbenicillin, and related antibiotics
   4984..5572    +  rep_origin     ori: high-copy-number ColE1/pMB1/pBR322/pUC origin of replication
   5755..5847    +  CDS            lacI (fragment): lac repressor; lacI; The lac repressor binds to the lac operator to inhibit transcription in E. coli. This inhibition can be relieved by adding lactose or isopropyl-β-D-thiogalactopyranoside (IPTG).
   5860..5881    +  protein_bind   CAP binding site: CAP binding activates transcription in the presence of cAMP. E. coli catabolite activator protein
   5896..5926    +  promoter       lac promoter: promoter for the E. coli lac operon
   5934..5950    +  protein_bind   lac operator: The lac repressor binds to the lac operator to inhibit transcription in E. coli. This inhibition can be relieved by adding lactose or isopropyl-β-D-thiogalactopyranoside (IPTG). lac repressor encoded by lacI
   5995..6013    +  promoter       T3 promoter: promoter for bacteriophage T3 RNA polymerase
   6041..6267    +  promoter       RSV promoter: Rous sarcoma virus enhancer/promoter
   6268..6448    +  LTR            5' LTR (truncated): truncated 5' long terminal repeat (LTR) from HIV-1
   6495..6620    +  misc_feature   HIV-1 Ψ: packaging signal of human immunodeficiency virus type 1
   6604..6967    +  CDS            HIV-1 gag (fragment): gag protein from human immunodeficiency virus 1; gag
   7113..7346    +  misc_feature   RRE: The Rev response element (RRE) of HIV-1 allows for Rev-dependent mRNA export from the nucleus to the cytoplasm.
   7723..7749    +  CDS            Rev (fragment): human immunodeficiency virus 1 (HIV-1) Rev protein; rev; enhances nuclear export of unspliced and incompletely spliced viral mRNAs
   7753..7993    +  promoter       U6 promoter: RNA polymerase III promoter for human U6 snRNA
   8023..8098    +  misc_RNA       gRNA scaffold: guide RNA scaffold for the Streptococcus pyogenes CRISPR/Cas9 system
   8154..8271    +  misc_feature   cPPT/CTS: central polypurine tract and central termination sequence of HIV-1
>Addgene plasmid #77249 | TAOK2 gRNA (BRDN0001148565) | addgene full sequence | sequence record 187398 | Addgene Assembled Sequence
CCCGGGTGCAAAGATGGATAAAGTTTTAAACAGAGAGGAATCTTTGCAGCTAATGGACCTTCTAGGTCTT
GAAAGGAGTGGGAATTGGCTCCGGTGCCCGTCAGTGGGCAGAGCGCACATCGCCCACAGTCCCCGAGAAG
TTGGGGGGAGGGGTCGGCAATTGATCCGGTGCCTAGAGAAGGTGGCGCGGGGTAAACTGGGAAAGTGATG
TCGTGTACTGGCTCCGCCTTTTTCCCGAGGGTGGGGGAGAACCGTATATAAGTGCAGTAGTCGCCGTGAA
CGTTCTTTTTCGCAACGGGTTTGCCGCCAGAACACAGGTAAGTGCCGTGTGTGGTTCCCGCGGGCCTGGC
CTCTTTACGGGTTATGGCCCTTGCGTGCCTTGAATTACTTCCACCTGGCTGCAGTACGTGATTCTTGATC
CCGAGCTTCGGGTTGGAAGTGGGTGGGAGAGTTCGAGGCCTTGCGCTTAAGGAGCCCCTTCGCCTCGTGC
TTGAGTTGAGGCCTGGCCTGGGCGCTGGGGCCGCCGCGTGCGAATCTGGTGGCACCTTCGCGCCTGTCTC
GCTGCTTTCGATAAGTCTCTAGCCATTTAAAATTTTTGATGACCTGCTGCGACGCTTTTTTTCTGGCAAG
ATAGTCTTGTAAATGCGGGCCAAGATCTGCACACTGGTATTTCGGTTTTTGGGGCCGCGGGCGGCGACGG
GGCCCGTGCGTCCCAGCGCACATGTTCGGCGAGGCGGGGCCTGCGAGCGCGGCCACCGAGAATCGGACGG
GGGTAGTCTCAAGCTGGCCGGCCTGCTCTGGTGCCTGGCCTCGCGCCGCCGTGTATCGCCCCGCCCTGGG
CGGCAAGGCTGGCCCGGTCGGCACCAGTTGCGTGAGCGGAAAGATGGCCGCTTCCCGGCCCTGCTGCAGG
GAGCTCAAAATGGAGGACGCGGCGCTCGGGAGAGCGGGCGGGTGAGTCACCCACACAAAGGAAAAGGGCC
TTTCCGTCCTCAGCCGTCGCTTCATGTGACTCCACGGAGTACCGGGCGCCGTCCAGGCACCTCGATTAGT
TCTCGAGCTTTTGGAGTACGTCGTCTTTAGGTTGGGGGGAGGGGTTTTATGCGATGGAGTTTCCCCACAC
TGAGTGGGTGGAGACTGAAGTTAGGCCAGCTTGGCACTTGATGTAATTCTCCTTGGAATTTGCCCTTTTT
GAGTTTGGATCTTGGTTCATTCTCAAGCCTCAGACAGTGGTTCAAAGTTTTTTTCTTCCATTTCAGGTGT
CGTGACGTACGGCCACCATGACCGAGTACAAGCCCACGGTGCGCCTCGCCACCCGCGACGACGTCCCCAG
GGCCGTACGCACCCTCGCCGCCGCGTTCGCCGACTACCCCGCCACGCGCCACACCGTCGATCCGGACCGC
CACATCGAGCGGGTCACCGAGCTGCAAGAACTCTTCCTCACGCGCGTCGGGCTCGACATCGGCAAGGTGT
GGGTCGCGGACGACGGCGCCGCCGTGGCGGTCTGGACCACGCCGGAGAGCGTCGAAGCGGGGGCGGTGTT
CGCCGAGATCGGCCCGCGCATGGCCGAGTTGAGCGGTTCCCGGCTGGCCGCGCAGCAACAGATGGAAGGC
CTCCTGGCGCCGCACCGGCCCAAGGAGCCCGCGTGGTTCCTGGCCACCGTCGGAGTCTCGCCCGACCACC
AGGGCAAGGGTCTGGGCAGCGCCGTCGTGCTCCCCGGAGTGGAGGCGGCCGAGCGCGCCGGGGTGCCCGC
CTTCCTGGAGACCTCCGCGCCCCGCAACCTCCCCTTCTACGAGCGGCTCGGCTTCACCGTCACCGCCGAC
GTCGAGGTGCCCGAAGGACCGCGCACCTGGTGCATGACCCGCAAGCCCGGTGCCTGAACGCGTTAAGTCG
ACAATCAACCTCTGGATTACAAAATTTGTGAAAGATTGACTGGTATTCTTAACTATGTTGCTCCTTTTAC
GCTATGTGGATACGCTGCTTTAATGCCTTTGTATCATGCTATTGCTTCCCGTATGGCTTTCATTTTCTCC
TCCTTGTATAAATCCTGGTTGCTGTCTCTTTATGAGGAGTTGTGGCCCGTTGTCAGGCAACGTGGCGTGG
TGTGCACTGTGTTTGCTGACGCAACCCCCACTGGTTGGGGCATTGCCACCACCTGTCAGCTCCTTTCCGG
GACTTTCGCTTTCCCCCTCCCTATTGCCACGGCGGAACTCATCGCCGCCTGCCTTGCCCGCTGCTGGACA
GGGGCTCGGCTGTTGGGCACTGACAATTCCGTGGTGTTGTCGGGGAAATCATCGTCCTTTCCTTGGCTGC
TCGCCTGTGTTGCCACCTGGATTCTGCGCGGGACGTCCTTCTGCTACGTCCCTTCGGCCCTCAATCCAGC
GGACCTTCCTTCCCGCGGCCTGCTGCCGGCTCTGCGGCCTCTTCCGCGTCTTCGCCTTCGCCCTCAGACG
AGTCGGATCTCCCTTTGGGCCGCCTCCCCGCGTCGACTTTAAGACCAATGACTTACAAGGCAGCTGTAGA
TCTTAGCCACTTTTTAAAAGAAAAGGGGGGACTGGAAGGGCTAATTCACTCCCAACGAAGACAAGATCTG
CTTTTTGCTTGTACTGGGTCTCTCTGGTTAGACCAGATCTGAGCCTGGGAGCTCTCTGGCTAACTAGGGA
ACCCACTGCTTAAGCCTCAATAAAGCTTGCCTTGAGTGCTTCAAGTAGTGTGTGCCCGTCTGTTGTGTGA
CTCTGGTAACTAGAGATCCCTCAGACCCTTTTAGTCAGTGTGGAAAATCTCTAGCAGTACGTATAGTAGT
TCATGTCATCTTATTATTCAGTATTTATAACTTGCAAAGAAATGAATATCAGAGAGTGAGAGGAACTTGT
TTATTGCAGCTTATAATGGTTACAAATAAAGCAATAGCATCACAAATTTCACAAATAAAGCATTTTTTTC
ACTGCATTCTAGTTGTGGTTTGTCCAAACTCATCAATGTATCTTATCATGTCTGGCTCTAGCTATCCCGC
CCCTAACTCCGCCCATCCCGCCCCTAACTCCGCCCAGTTCCGCCCATTCTCCGCCCCATGGCTGACTAAT
TTTTTTTATTTATGCAGAGGCCGAGGCCGCCTCGGCCTCTGAGCTATTCCAGAAGTAGTGAGGAGGCTTT
TTTGGAGGCCTAGGGACGTACCCAATTCGCCCTATAGTGAGTCGTATTACGCGCGCTCACTGGCCGTCGT
TTTACAACGTCGTGACTGGGAAAACCCTGGCGTTACCCAACTTAATCGCCTTGCAGCACATCCCCCTTTC
GCCAGCTGGCGTAATAGCGAAGAGGCCCGCACCGATCGCCCTTCCCAACAGTTGCGCAGCCTGAATGGCG
AATGGG
[124 nt withheld, positions 3367-3490]
C
[91 nt withheld, positions 3492-3582]
A
[49 nt withheld, positions 3584-3632]
CCTTTGACGTTGGAGTCCACGTTCTTT
[37 nt withheld, positions 3660-3696]
ACCCTATCTCGGTCTATTCTTTTGATTTATAAGGGATTTTGCCGATTTCGGCCTATTGGTTAAAAAATGA
GCTGATTTAACAAAAATTTAACGCGAATTTTAACAAAATATTAACGCTTACAATTTAGGTGGCACTTTTC
GGGGAAATGTGCGCGGAACCCCTATTTGTTTATTTTTCTAAATACATTCAAATATGTATCCGCTCATGAG
ACAATAACCCTGATAAATGCTTCAATAATATTGAAAAAGGAAGAGTATGAGTATTCAACATTTCCGTGTC
GCCCTTATTCCCTTTTTTGCGGCATTTTGCCTTCCTGTTTTTGCTCACCCAGAAACGCTGGTGAAAGTAA
AAGATGCTGAAGATCAGTTGGGTGCACGAGTGGGTTACATCGAACTGGATCTCAACAGCGGTAAGATCCT
TGAGAGTTTTCGCCCCGAAGAACGTTTTCCAATGATGAGCACTTTTAAAGTTCTGCTATGTGGCGCGGTA
TTATCCCGTATTGACGCCGGGCAAGAGCAACTCGGTCGCCGCATACACTATTCTCAGAATGACTTGGTTG
AGTACTCACCAGTCACAGAAAAGCATCTTACGGATGGCATGACAGTAAGAGAATTATGCAGTGCTGCCAT
AACCATGAGTGATAACACTGCGGCCAACTTACTTCTGACAACGATCGGAGGACCGAAGGAGCTAACCGCT
TTTTTGCACAACATGGGGGATCATGTAACTCGCCTTGATCGTTGGGAACCGGAGCTGAATGAAGCCATAC
CAAACGACGAGCGTGACACCACGATGCCTGTAGCAATGGCAACAACGTTGCGCAAACTATTAACTGGCGA
ACTACTTACTCTAGCTTCCCGGCAACAATTAATAGACTGGATGGAGGCGGATAAAGTTGCAGGACCACTT
CTGCGCTCGGCCCTTCCGGCTGGCTGGTTTATTGCTGATAAATCTGGAGCCGGTGAGCGTGGGTCTCGCG
GTATCATTGCAGCACTGGGGCCAGATGGTAAGCCCTCCCGTATCGTAGTTATCTACACGACGGGGAGTCA
GGCAACTATGGATGAACGAAATAGACAGATCGCTGAGATAGGTGCCTCACTGATTAAGCATTGGTAACTG
TCAGACCAAGTTTACTCATATATACTTTAGATTGATTTAAAACTTCATTTTTAATTTAAAAGGATCTAGG
TGAAGATCCTTTTTGATAATCTCATGACCAAAATCCCTTAACGTGAGTTTTCGTTCCACTGAGCGTCAGA
CCCCGTAGAAAAGATCAAAGGATCTTCTTGAGATCCTTTTTTTCTGCGCGTAATCTGCTGCTTGCAAACA
AAAAAACCACCGCTACCAGCGGTGGTTTGTTTGCCGGATCAAGAGCTACCAACTCTTTTTCCGAAGGTAA
CTGGCTTCAGCAGAGCGCAGATACCAAATACTGTTCTTCTAGTGTAGCCGTAGTTAGGCCACCACTTCAA
GAACTCTGTAGCACCGCCTACATACCTCGCTCTGCTAATCCTGTTACCAGTGGCTGCTGCCAGTGGCGAT
AAGTCGTGTCTTACCGGGTTGGACTCAAGACGATAGTTACCGGATAAGGCGCAGCGGTCGGGCTGAACGG
GGGGTTCGTGCACACAGCCCAGCTTGGAGCGAACGACCTACACCGAACTGAGATACCTACAGCGTGAGCT
ATGAGAAAGCGCCACGCTTCCCGAAGGGAGAAAGGCGGACAGGTATCCGGTAAGCGGCAGGGTCGGAACA
GGAGAGCGCACGAGGGAGCTTCCAGGGGGAAACGCCTGGTATCTTTATAGTCCTGTCGGGTTTCGCCACC
TCTGACTTGAGCGTCGATTTTTGTGATGCTCGTCAGGGGGGCGGAGCCTATGGAAAAACGCCAGCAACGC
GGCCTTTTTACGGTTCCTGGCCTTTTGCTGGCCTTTTGCTCACATGTTCTTTCCTGCGTTATCCCCTGAT
TCTGTGGATAACCGTATTACCGCCTTTGAGTGAGCTGATACCGCTCGCCGCAGCCGAACGACCGAGCGCA
GCGAGTCAGTGAGCGAGGAAGCGGAAGAGCGCCCAATACGCAAACCGCCTCTCCCCGCGCGTTGGCCGAT
TCATTAATGCAGCTGGCACGACAGGTTTCCCGACTGGAAAGCGGGCAGTGAGCGCAACGCAATTAATGTG
AGTTAGCTCACTCATTAGGCACCCCAGGCTTTACACTTTATGCTTCCGGCTCGTATGTTGTGTGGAATTG
TGAGCGGATAACAATTTCACACAGGAAACAGCTATGACCATGATTACGCCAAGCGCGCAATTAACCCTCA
CTAAAGGGAACAAAAGCTGGAGCTGCAAGCTTAATGTAGTCTTATGCAATACTCTTGTAGTCTTGCAACA
TGGTAACGATGAGTTAGCAACATGCCTTACAAGGAGAGAAAAAGCACCGTGCATGCCGATTGGTGGAAGT
AAGGTGGTACGATCGTGCCTTATTAGGAAGGCAACAGACGGGTCTGACATGGATTGGACGAACCACTGAA
TTGCCGCATTGCAGAGATATTGTATTTAAGTGCCTAGCTCGATACATAAACGGGTCTCTCTGGTTAGACC
AGATCTGAGCCTGGGAGCTCTCTGGCTAACTAGGGAACCCACTGCTTAAGCCTCAATAAAGCTTGCCTTG
AGTGCTTCAAGTAGTGTGTGCCCGTCTGTTGTGTGACTCTGGTAACTAGAGATCCCTCAGACCCTTTTAG
TCAGTGTGGAAAATCTCTAGCAGTGGCGCCCGAACAGGGACTTGAAAGCGAAAGGGAAACCAGAGGAGCT
CTCTCGACGCAGGACTCGGCTTGCTGAAGCGCGCACGGCAAGAGGCGAGGGGCGGCGACTGGTGAGTACG
CCAAAAATTTTGACTAGCGGAGGCTAGAAGGAGAGAGATGGGTGCGAGAGCGTCAGTATTAAGCGGGGGA
GAATTAGATCGCGATGGGAAAAAATTCGGTTAAGGCCAGGGGGAAAGAAAAAATATAAATTAAAACATAT
AGTATGGGCAAGCAGGGAGCTAGAACGATTCGCAGTTAATCCTGGCCTGTTAGAAACATCAGAAGGCTGT
AGACAAATACTGGGACAGCTACAACCATCCCTTCAGACAGGATCAGAAGAACTTAGATCATTATATAATA
CAGTAGCAACCCTCTATTGTGTGCATCAAAGGATAGAGATAAAAGACACCAAGGAAGCTTTAGACAAGAT
AGAGGAAGAGCAAAACAAAAGTAAGACCACCGCACAGCAAGCGGCCGCTGATCTTCAGACCTGGAGGAGG
AGATATGAGGGACAATTGGAGAAGTGAATTATATAAATATAAAGTAGTAAAAATTGAACCATTAGGAGTA
GCACCCACCAAGGCAAAGAGAAGAGTGGTGCAGAGAGAAAAAAGAGCAGTGGGAATAGGAGCTTTGTTCC
TTGGGTTCTTGGGAGCAGCAGGAAGCACTATGGGCGCAGCGTCAATGACGCTGACGGTACAGGCCAGACA
ATTATTGTCTGGTATAGTGCAGCAGCAGAACAATTTGCTGAGGGCTATTGAGGCGCAACAGCATCTGTTG
CAACTCACAGTCTGGGGCATCAAGCAGCTCCAGGCAAGAATCCTGGCTGTGGAAAGATACCTAAAGGATC
AACAGCTCCTGGGGATTTGGGGTTGCTCTGGAAAACTCATTTGCACCACTGCTGTGCCTTGGAATGCTAG
TTGGAGTAATAAATCTCTGGAACAGATTTGGAATCACACGACCTGGATGGAGTGGGACAGAGAAATTAAC
AATTACACAAGCTTAATACACTCCTTAATTGAAGAATCGCAAAACCAGCAAGAAAAGAATGAACAAGAAT
TATTGGAATTAGATAAATGGGCAAGTTTGTGGAATTGGTTTAACATAACAAATTGGCTGTGGTATATAAA
ATTATTCATAATGATAGTAGGAGGCTTGGTAGGTTTAAGAATAGTTTTTGCTGTACTTTCTATAGTGAAT
AGAGTTAGGCAGGGATATTCACCATTATCGTTTCAGACCCACCTCCCAACCCCGAGGGGACCCAGAGAGG
GCCTATTTCCCATGATTCCTTCATATTTGCATATACGATACAAGGCTGTTAGAGAGATAATTAGAATTAA
TTTGACTGTAAACACAAAGATATTAGTACAAAATACGTGACGTAGAAAGTAATAATTTCTTGGGTAGTTT
GCAGTTTTAAAATTATGTTTTAAAATGGACTATCATATGCTTACCGTAACTTGAAAGTATTTCGATTTCT
TGGCTTTATATATCTTGTGGAAAGGACGAAACACCGTCAAGACAGACCAACCTCAGGTTTTAGAGCTAGA
AATAGCAAGTTAAAATAAGGCTAGTCCGTTATCAACTTGAAAAAGTGGCACCGAGTCGGTGCTTTTTTAA
GCTTGGCGTAACTAGATCTTGAGACAAATGGCAGTATTCATCCACAATTTTAAAAGAAAAGGGGGGATTG
GGGGGTACAGTGCAGGGGAAAGAATAGTAGACATAATAGCAACAGACATACAAACTAAAGAATTACAAAA
ACAAATTACAAAAATTCAAAATTTTCGGGTTTATTACAGGGACAGCAGAGATCCACTTTGGCGCCGGCTC
GAGGGGG
