>Addgene plasmid #77249 | TAOK2 gRNA (BRDN0001148565) | depositor partial sequence | sequence record 144709 | Target Sequence
TCAAGACAGACCAACCTCAG
