>Addgene plasmid #77249 | TAOK2 gRNA (BRDN0001148565) | addgene partial sequence | sequence record 187397 | hU6-F
TAGAAAGTAATAATTTCTTGGGTAGTTTGCAGTTTTAAAATTATGTTTTAAAATGGACTATCATATGCTT
ACCGTAACTTGAAAGTATTTCGATTTCTTGGCTTTATATATCTTGTGGAAAGGACGAAACACCGTCAAGA
CAGACCAACCTCAGGTTTTAGAGCTAGAAATAGCAAGTTAAAATAAGGCTAGTCCGTTATCAACTTGAAA
AAGTGGCACCGAGTCGGTGCTTTTTTAAGCTTGGCGTAACTAGATCTTGAGACAAATGGCAGTATTCATC
CACAATTTTAAAAGAAAAGGGGGGATTGGGGGGTACAGTGCAGGGGAAAGAATAGTAGACATAATAGCAA
CAGACATACAAACTAAAGAATTACAAAAACAAATTACAAAAATTCAAAATTTTCGGGTTTATTACAGGGA
CAGCAGAGATCCACTTTGGCGCCGGCTCGAGGGGGCCCGGGTGCAAAGATGGATAAAGTTTTAAACAGAG
AGGAATCTTTGCAGCTAATGGACCTTCTAGGTCTTGAAAGGAGTGGGAATTGGCTCCGGTGCCCGTCAGT
GGGCAGAGCG
